>Addgene plasmid #36225 | pCY 3070-01 | depositor full sequence | sequence record 47094 | pCY 3070-01 sequence 4909 bps
GAACGCGGCCGCCAGCTGAAGCTTCGTACGCTGCAGGTCGACGGATCCCCGGGTTAATTAACGGTGACGG
TGCTGGTTTAATTAACATGTCTAAAGGTGAAGAATTATTCACTGGTGTTGTCCCAATTTTGGTTGAATTA
GATGGTGATGTTAATGGTCACAAATTTTCTGTCTCCGGTGAAGGTGAAGGTGATGCTACTTACGGTAAAT
TGACCTTAAAATTTATTTGTACTACTGGTAAATTGCCAGTTCCATGGCCAACCTTAGTCACTACTTTAGG
TTATGGTTTGATGTGTTTTGCTAGATACCCAGATCATATGAAACAACATGACTTTTTCAAGTCTGCCATG
CCAGAAGGTTATGTTCAAGAAAGAACTATTTTTTTCAAAGATGACGGTAACTACAAGACCAGAGCTGAAG
TCAAGTTTGAAGGTGATACCTTAGTTAATAGAATCGAATTAAAAGGTATTGATTTTAAAGAAGATGGTAA
CATTTTAGGTCACAAATTGGAATACAACTATAACTCTCACAATGTTTACATCATGGCTGACAAACAAAAG
AATGGTATCAAAGTTAACTTCAAAATTAGACACAACATTGAAGATGGTTCTGTTCAATTAGCTGACCATT
ATCAACAAAATACTCCAATTGGTGATGGTCCAGTCTTGTTACCAGACAACCATTACTTATCCTATCAATC
TGCCTTATCCAAAGATCCAAACGAAAAGAGAGACCACATGGTCTTGTTAGAATTTGTTACTGCTGCTGGT
ATTACCCATGGTATGGATGAATTGTACAAATAAGGCGCGCCACTTCTAAATAAGCGAATTTCTTATGATT
TATGATTTTTATTATTAAATAAGTTATAAAAAAAATAAGTGTATACAAATTTTAAAGTGACTCTTAGGTT
TTAAAACGAAAATTCTTATTCTTGAGTAACTCTTTCCTGTAGGTCAGGTTGCTTTCTCAGGTATAGTATG
AGGTCGCTCTTATTGACCACACCTCTACCGGCAGATCCGCTAGGGATAACAGGGTAATATAGATCTGTTT
AGCTTGCCTCGTCCCCGCCGGGTCACCCGGCCAGCGACATGGAGGCCCAGAATACCCTCCTTGACAGTCT
TGACGTGCGCAGCTCAGGGGCATGATGTGACTGTCGCCCGTACATTTAGCCCATACATCCCCATGTATAA
TCATTTGCATCCATACATTTTGATGGCCGCACGGCGCGAAGCAAAAATTACGGCTCCTCGCTGCAGACCT
GCGAGCAGGGAAACGCTCCCCTCACAGACGCGTTGAATTGTCCCCACGCCGCGCCCCTGTAGAGAAATAT
AAAAGGTTAGGATTTGCCACTGAGGTTCTTCTTTCATATACTTCCTTTTAAAATCTTGCTAGGATACAGT
TCTCACATCACATCCGAACATAAACAACCATGGGTAAGGAAAAGACTCACGTTTCGAGGCCGCGATTAAA
TTCCAACATGGATGCTGATTTATATGGGTATAAATGGGCTCGCGATAATGTCGGGCAATCAGGTGCGACA
ATCTATCGATTGTATGGGAAGCCCGATGCGCCAGAGTTGTTTCTGAAACATGGCAAAGGTAGCGTTGCCA
ATGATGTTACAGATGAGATGGTCAGACTAAACTGGCTGACGGAATTTATGCCTCTTCCGACCATCAAGCA
TTTTATCCGTACTCCTGATGATGCATGGTTACTCACCACTGCGATCCCCGGCAAAACAGCATTCCAGGTA
TTAGAAGAATATCCTGATTCAGGTGAAAATATTGTTGATGCGCTGGCAGTGTTCCTGCGCCGGTTGCATT
CGATTCCTGTTTGTAATTGTCCTTTTAACAGCGATCGCGTATTTCGTCTCGCTCAGGCGCAATCACGAAT
GAATAACGGTTTGGTTGATGCGAGTGATTTTGATGACGAGCGTAATGGCTGGCCTGTTGAACAAGTCTGG
AAAGAAATGCATAAGCTTTTGCCATTCTCACCGGATTCAGTCGTCACTCATGGTGATTTCTCACTTGATA
ACCTTATTTTTGACGAGGGGAAATTAATAGGTTGTATTGATGTTGGACGAGTCGGAATCGCAGACCGATA
CCAGGATCTTGCCATCCTATGGAACTGCCTCGGTGAGTTTTCTCCTTCATTACAGAAACGGCTTTTTCAA
AAATATGGTATTGATAATCCTGATATGAATAAATTGCAGTTTCATTTGATGCTCGATGAGTTTTTCTAAT
CAGTACTGACAATAAAAAGATTCTTGTTTTCAAGAACTTGTCATTTGTATAGTTTTTTTATATTGTAGTT
GTTCTATTTTAATCAAATGTTAGCGTGATTTATATTTTTTTTCGCCTCGACATCATCTGCCCAGATGCGA
AGTTAAGTGCGCAGAAAGTAATATCATGCGTCAATCGTATGTGAATGCTGGTCGCTATACTGCTGTCGAT
TCGATACTAACGCCGCCATCCAGTTTAAACGAGCTCGAATTCATCGATGATATCAGATCCACTAGTGGCC
TATGCGGCCGCGGATCTGCCGGTCTCCCTATAGTGAGTCGTATTAATTTCGATAAGCCAGGTTAACCTGC
ATTAATGAATCGGCCAACGCGCGGGGAGAGGCGGTTTGCGTATTGGGCGCTCTTCCGCTTCCTCGCTCAC
TGACTCGCTGCGCTCGGTCGTTCGGCTGCGGCGAGCGGTATCAGCTCACTCAAAGGCGGTAATACGGTTA
TCCACAGAATCAGGGGATAACGCAGGAAAGAACATGTGAGCAAAAGGCCAGCAAAAGGCCAGGAACCGTA
AAAAGGCCGCGTTGCTGGCGTTTTTCCATAGGCTCCGCCCCCCTGACGAGCATCACAAAAATCGACGCTC
AAGTCAGAGGTGGCGAAACCCGACAGGACTATAAAGATACCAGGCGTTTCCCCCTGGAAGCTCCCTCGTG
CGCTCTCCTGTTCCGACCCTGCCGCTTACCGGATACCTGTCCGCCTTTCTCCCTTCGGGAAGCGTGGCGC
TTTCTCAATGCTCACGCTGTAGGTATCTCAGTTCGGTGTAGGTCGTTCGCTCCAAGCTGGGCTGTGTGCA
CGAACCCCCCGTTCAGCCCGACCGCTGCGCCTTATCCGGTAACTATCGTCTTGAGTCCAACCCGGTAAGA
CACGACTTATCGCCACTGGCAGCAGCCACTGGTAACAGGATTAGCAGAGCGAGGTATGTAGGCGGTGCTA
CAGAGTTCTTGAAGTGGTGGCCTAACTACGGCTACACTAGAAGGACAGTATTTGGTATCTGCGCTCTGCT
GAAGCCAGTTACCTTCGGAAAAAGAGTTGGTAGCTCTTGATCCGGCAAACAAACCACCGCTGGTAGCGGT
GGTTTTTTTGTTTGCAAGCAGCAGATTACGCGCAGAAAAAAAGGATCTCAAGAAGATCCTTTGATCTTTT
CTACGGGGTCTGACGCTCAGTGGAACGAAAACTCACGTTAAGGGATTTTGGTCATGAGATTATCAAAAAG
GATCTTCACCTAGATCCTTTTAAATTAAAAATGAAGTTTTAAATCAATCTAAAGTATATATGAGTAAACT
TGGTCTGACAGTTACCAATGCTTAATCAGTGAGGCACCTATCTCAGCGATCTGTCTATTTCGTTCATCCA
TAGTTGCCTGACTCCCCGTCGTGTAGATAACTACGATACGGGAGGGCTTACCATCTGGCCCCAGTGCTGC
AATGATACCGCGAGACCCACGCTCACCGGCTCCAGATTTATCAGCAATAAACCAGCCAGCCGGAAGGGCC
GAGCGCAGAAGTGGTCCTGCAACTTTATCCGCCTCCATCCAGTCTATTAATTGTTGCCGGGAAGCTAGAG
TAAGTAGTTCGCCAGTTAATAGTTTGCGCAACGTTGTTGCCATTGCTACAGGCATCGTGGTGTCACGCTC
GTCGTTTGGTATGGCTTCATTCAGCTCCGGTTCCCAACGATCAAGGCGAGTTACATGATCCCCCATGTTG
TGCAAAAAAGCGGTTAGCTCCTTCGGTCCTCCGATCGTTGTCAGAAGTAAGTTGGCCGCAGTGTTATCAC
TCATGGTTATGGCAGCACTGCATAATTCTCTTACTGTCATGCCATCCGTAAGATGCTTTTCTGTGACTGG
TGAGTACTCAACCAAGTCATTCTGAGAATAGTGTATGCGGCGACCGAGTTGCTCTTGCCCGGCGTCAATA
CGGGATAATACCGCGCCACATAGCAGAACTTTAAAAGTGCTCATCATTGGAAAACGTTCTTCGGGGCGAA
AACTCTCAAGGATCTTACCGCTGTTGAGATCCAGTTCGATGTAACCCACTCGTGCACCCAACTGATCTTC
AGCATCTTTTACTTTCACCAGCGTTTCTGGGTGAGCAAAAACAGGAAGGCAAAATGCCGCAAAAAAGGGA
ATAAGGGCGACACGGAAATGTTGAATACTCATACTCTTCCTTTTTCAATATTATTGAAGCATTTATCAGG
GTTATTGTCTCATGAGCGGATACATATTTGAATGTATTTAGAAAAATAAACAAATAGGGGTTCCGCGCAC
ATTTCCCCGAAAAGTGCCACCTGACGTCTAAGAAACCATTATTATCATGACATTAACCTATAAAAATAGG
CGTATCACGAGGCCCTTTCGTCTCGCGCGTTTCGGTGATGACGGTGAAAACCTCTGACACATGCAGCTCC
CGGAGACGGTCACAGCTTGTCTGTAAGCGGATGCCGGGAGCAGACAAGCCCGTCAGGGCGCGTCAGCGGG
TGTTGGCGGGTGTCGGGGCTGGCTTAACTATGCGGCATCAGAGCAGATTGTACTGAGAGTGCACCATATG
GACATATTGTCGTTAGAACGCGGCTACAATTAATACATAACCTTATGTATCATACACATACGATTTAGGT
GACACTATA
Features (pLannotate 1.2.2; 11 found; start..end, strand, type, name):
     87..803     +  CDS            yeGFP: yeast-enhanced green fluorescent protein codons optimized for translation in S. cerevisiae and C. albicans
    824..1011    +  terminator     ADH1 terminator: S. cerevisiae ADH1; transcription terminator for the S. cerevisiae alcohol dehydrogenase 1 (ADH1) gene
   1086..2442    +  gene           kanMX: yeast selectable marker conferring kanamycin resistance (Wach et al., 1994)
   2547..2565    -  promoter       T7 promoter: promoter for bacteriophage T7 RNA polymerase
   2587..2640    -  CDS            lacI (fragment): lac repressor; lacI; The lac repressor binds to the lac operator to inhibit transcription in E. coli. This inhibition can be relieved by adding lactose or isopropyl-β-D-thiogalactopyranoside (IPTG).
   2823..3411    -  rep_origin     ori: high-copy-number ColE1/pMB1/pBR322/pUC origin of replication
   3582..4442    -  CDS            AmpR: β-lactamase; bla; confers resistance to ampicillin, carbenicillin, and related antibiotics
   4443..4547    -  promoter       AmpR promoter: bla
   4642..4677    +  CDS            rop (fragment): Rop protein, which maintains plasmids at low copy number; rop
   4779..4830    +  misc_feature   bom (fragment): basis of mobility region from pBR322
   4893..2       +  promoter       SP6 promoter (across the origin): promoter for bacteriophage SP6 RNA polymerase
