[The description below was written by a language model from this plasmid's Addgene catalogue record and pLannotate feature annotations shown in this document.]
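Description:
pCY 3070-01 is a yeast tagging-cassette plasmid built on the pBS7 backbone. It is not meant to replicate or express in yeast; it serves as a PCR template for amplifying a module that is integrated into the Saccharomyces cerevisiae genome by homologous recombination. It is maintained in E. coli through a high-copy ColE1/pUC-type origin and the β-lactamase (AmpR) gene with its own promoter, giving ampicillin selection. The feature table shows no yeast origin or centromere, which fits this template-only role. Short lacI, rop and bom fragments, along with T7 and SP6 phage promoters flanking the cassette region, are remnants of the cloning backbone.

The payload is a yEpolylinker-yECitrine-kanMX module. yECitrine is a yeast codon-optimised yellow fluorescent protein. The automated annotation labels this open reading frame as yeGFP, most likely because Citrine is a close GFP variant rather than because of any real discrepancy with the catalogue entry. No promoter lies upstream of the fluorescent protein, since the cassette is designed to be fused in frame to the C terminus of a chromosomal gene via the linker, so expression comes from the target gene's native promoter. An ADH1 terminator follows the reporter. Next comes the kanMX marker, which allows integrants to be selected on geneticin (G418).

The fluorescent protein portion derives from an earlier set of optimised yeast tagging cassettes. The plasmid belongs to a cassette series developed for live-cell imaging and high-resolution microscopy of endogenously tagged yeast proteins.
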