Addgene plasmid #36225: pCY 3070-01
Depositing lab: Anne Robinson. Depositing organization: University of Delaware. Publication: Cassette series designed for live-cell imaging of proteins and high-resolution techniques in yeast. Young CL, Raden DL, Caplan JL, Czymmek KJ, Robinson AS. Yeast. 2012 Mar;29(3-4):119-36. doi: 10.1002/yea.2895. Epub 2012 Apr 4. PubMed 22473760.
Backbone
  Vector backbone: pBS7
  Backbone manufacturer: Yeast Resource Center, University of Washington
  Backbone size w/o insert (bp): 4882
  Vector type: Yeast cassette for PCR and homologous recombination
  Selectable markers: Geneticin
Growth in bacteria
  Bacterial resistance: Ampicillin, 100 μg/mL
  Growth temperature: 37°C
  Growth strain: DH5alpha
  Growth instructions: DH5alpha used for DNA recovery of plasmid (i.e. DNA preps).
  Copy number: Unknown
Gene/Insert
  Gene/Insert name: yECitrine
  Insert size (bp): 768
  Tag / fusion protein: yEpolylinker-yECitrine-kanMX (C terminal on backbone)
  Cloning method: Restriction Enzyme; 5′ cloning site BamHI (unknown if destroyed); 3′ cloning site BssHII (unknown if destroyed)
  Sequencing primers: 5′ CCTTATGTATCATACACATACG
Resource information
  A portion of this plasmid was derived from a plasmid made by: Addgene plasmid 8737 (Sheff, M. A. and Thorn, K. S. (2004). Optimized cassettes for fluorescent protein tagging in Saccharomyces cerevisiae. Yeast 21, 661-70.)
Terms and licenses: Academic/Nonprofit Terms; Industry Terms: Not Available to Industry
How to cite: pCY 3070-01 was a gift from Anne Robinson (Addgene plasmid # 36225 ; http://n2t.net/addgene:36225 ; RRID:Addgene_36225)
