>Addgene plasmid #36225 | pCY 3070-01 | addgene partial sequence | sequence record 47204 | SP6 5'-ATTTAGGTGACACTATAG-3'
GGATCCCCGGGTTAATTAACGGTGACGGTGCTGGTTTAATTAACATGTCTAAAGGTGAAGAATTATTCAC
TGGTGTTGTCCCAATTTTGGTTGAATTAGATGGTGATGTTAATGGTCACAAATTTTCTGTCTCCGGTGAA
GGTGAAGGTGATGCTACTTACGGTAAATTGACCTTAAAATTTATTTGTACTACTGGTAAATTGCCAGTTC
CATGGCCAACCTTAGTCACTACTTTAGGTTATGGTTTGATGTGTTTTGCTAGATACCCAGATCATATGAA
ACAACATGACTTTTTCAAGTCTGCCATGCCAGAAGGTTATGTTCAAGAAAGAACTATTTTTTTCAAAGAT
GACGGTAACTACAAGACCAGAGCTGAAGTCAAGTTTGAAGGTGATACCTTAGTTAATAGAATCGAATTAA
AAGGTATTGATTTTAAAGAAGATGGTAACATTTTAGGTCACAAATTGGAATACAACTATAACTCTCACAA
TGTTTACATCATGGCTGACAAACAAAAGAATGGTATCAAAGTTAACTTCAAAATTAGACACAACATTGAA
GATGGTTCTGTTCAATTAGCTGACCATTATCAACAAAATACTCCAATTGGTGATGGTCCAGTCTTGTTAC
CAGACAACCATTACTTATCCTATCAATCTGCCTTATCCAAAGATCCAAACGAAAAGAGAGACCACATGGT
CTTGTTAGAATTTGTTACTGCTGCTGGTATTACCCATGGTATGGATGAATTGTACAAATAAGGCGCGCCA
CTTCTAAATAAGCGAATTTCTTATGATTTATGATTTTT
