>Addgene plasmid #36225 | pCY 3070-01 | addgene partial sequence | sequence record 47235 | pHybLex_rev 5'-GAGTCACTTTAAAATTTGTATACAC-3'
AAATCATAAATCATAAGAAATTCGCTTATTTAGAAGTGGCGCGCCTTATTTGTACAATTCATCCATACCA
TGGGTAATACCAGCAGCAGTAACAAATTCTAACAAGACCATGTGGTCTCTCTTTTCGTTTGGATCTTTGG
ATAAGGCAGATTGATAGGATAAGTAATGGTTGTCTGGTAACAAGACTGGACCATCACCAATTGGAGTATT
TTGTTGATAATGGTCAGCTAATTGAACAGAACCATCTTCAATGTTGTGTCTAATTTTGAAGTTAACTTTG
ATACCATTCTTTTGTTTGTCAGCCATGATGTAAACATTGTGAGAGTTATAGTTGTATTCCAATTTGTGAC
CTAAAATGTTACCATCTTCTTTAAAATCAATACCTTTTAATTCGATTCTATTAACTAAGGTATCACCTTC
AAACTTGACTTCAGCTCTGGTCTTGTAGTTACCGTCATCTTTGAAAAAAATAGTTCTTTCTTGAACATAA
CCTTCTGGCATGGCAGACTTGAAAAAGTCATGTTGTTTCATATGATCTGGGTATCTAGCAAAACACATCA
AACCATAACCTAAAGTAGTGACTAAGGTTGGCCATGGAACTGGCAATTTACCAGTAGTACAAATAAATTT
TAAGGTCAATTTACCGTAAGTAGCATCACCTTCACCTTCACCGGAGACAGAAAATTTGTGACCATTAACA
TCACCATCTAATTCAACCAAAATTGGGACAACACCAGTGAATAATTCTTCACCTTTA
