>Addgene plasmid #36225 | pCY 3070-01 | addgene partial sequence | sequence record 47695 | T7 5'-TAATACGACTCACTATAGGG-3'
CTGATATCATCGATGAATTCGAGCTCGTTTAAACTGGATGGCGGCGTTAGTATCGAATCGACAGCAGTAT
AGCGACCAGCATTCACATACGATTGACGCATGATATTACTTTCTGCGCACTTAACTTCGCATCTGGGCAG
ATGATGTCGAGGCGAAAAAAATATAAATCACGCTAACATTTGATTAAAATAGAACAACTACAATATAAAA
AAACTATACAAATGACAAGTTCTTGAAAACAAGAATCTTTTTATTGTCAGTACTGATTAGAAAAACTCAT
CGAGCATCAAATGAAACTGCAATTTATTCATATCAGGATTATCAATACCATATTTTTGAAAAAGCCGTTT
CTGTAATGAAGGAGAAAACTCACCGAGGCAGTTCCATAGGATGGCAAGATCCTGGTATCGGTCTGCGATT
CCGACTCGTCCAACATCAATACAACCTATTAATTTCCCCTCGTCAAAAATAAGGTTATCAAGTGAGAAAT
CACCATGAGTGACGACTGAATCCGGTGAGAATGGCAAAAGCTTATGCATTTCTTTCCAGACTTGTTCAAC
AGGCCAGCCATTACGCTCGTCATCAAAATCACTCGCATCAACCAAACCGTTATTCATTCGTGATTGCGCC
TGAGCGAGACGAAATACGCGATCGCTGTTAAAAGGACAATTACAAACAGGAATCGAATGCAACCGGCGCA
GGAACACTGCCAGCGCATCAACAATATTTTCACCTGAATCAGGATATTCTTCTAATACCTGGAATGCTGT
TTTGCCGGGGATCGCAGTGGTGAGTAACCATGCATCATCAGGAGTACGGATAAAATGCTTGAT
